Addgene plasmid #144282: TFORF1236
Purpose: Lentiviral vector for overexpressing transcription factor ORFs with unique 24-bp barcodes. Barcodes facilitate identification of transcription factors in pooled screens.
Depositing lab: Feng Zhang. Depositing organization: Broad Institute. Publication: A transcription factor atlas of directed differentiation. Joung J, Ma S, Tay T, Geiger-Schuller KR, Kirchgatterer PC, Verdine VK, Guo B, Arias-Garcia MA, Allen WE, Singh A, Kuksenko O, Abudayyeh OO, Gootenberg JS, Fu Z, Macrae RK, Buenrostro JD, Regev A, Zhang F. Cell. 2023 Jan 5;186(1):209-229.e26. doi: 10.1016/j.cell.2022.11.026. PubMed 36608654.
Backbone
  Vector backbone: pLX_TRC317
  Backbone manufacturer: Broad Institute Genetic Perturbation Platform
  Backbone size w/o insert (bp): 8264
  Vector type: Mammalian Expression, Lentiviral
  Selectable markers: Puromycin
Growth in bacteria
  Bacterial resistance: Ampicillin, 100 μg/mL
  Growth temperature: 37°C
  Growth strain: NEB Stable
  Copy number: High Copy
Gene/Insert
  Gene/Insert name: AFF1
  Species: H. sapiens (human)
  Insert size (bp): 3758
  Entrez Gene: AFF1 (a.k.a. AF4, FEL, MLLT2, PBM1)
  Promoter: EF1a
  Cloning method: Unknown
  Sequencing primers: 5′ GGGTGGAGACTGAAGTTAGGCCAG; 3′ CACATAGCGTAAAAGGAGCAACATAG
Terms and licenses: Academic/Nonprofit Terms; Industry Terms: Not Available to Industry
Depositor comments: NM_001166693,XM_011531973,XM_005263007,ENST00000395146 . The transcription factor ORF portion of this plasmid was synthesized by Genewiz. Please test multiple small colonies in case of plasmid recombination. To make this collection available in a timely manner, a portion of this collection was not fully sequenced by Addgene. If an Addgene verified full plasmid sequence is not available, please contact us prior to placing an order to request the full sequence.
How to cite: TFORF1236 was a gift from Feng Zhang (Addgene plasmid # 144282 ; http://n2t.net/addgene:144282 ; RRID:Addgene_144282)
