[The description below was written by a language model from this plasmid's Addgene catalogue record and pLannotate feature annotations shown in this document.]
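Description:
TFORF1236 is a lentiviral mammalian expression plasmid built on the pLX_TRC317 backbone and belongs to a barcoded transcription factor ORF collection intended for overexpression studies and pooled screens. It carries the human AFF1 open reading frame (also known as AF4, FEL, MLLT2 or PBM1), which was produced by gene synthesis. The full sequence record is about 12 kb. In bacteria the plasmid is maintained through a high-copy ColE1/pUC-type origin with ampicillin resistance (AmpR). An f1 origin and lac/T7/T3 remnants from the cloning backbone are also present. The depositor notes that the plasmid may recombine, which is a common concern with LTR-containing vectors.

The viral cassette has a third-generation layout. An RSV promoter drives a truncated HIV-1 5' LTR, followed by the Ψ packaging signal with a gag fragment, the Rev response element for Rev-dependent nuclear export of the genomic RNA, and a cPPT/CTS. The cassette ends in a self-inactivating ΔU3 3' LTR, followed by an SV40 polyadenylation signal. Within the provirus, an SV40 early promoter/origin region drives puromycin N-acetyltransferase, which allows transduced cells to be selected. Downstream, the strong constitutive EF-1α promoter drives AFF1. A WPRE after the ORF enhances transcript stability and expression.

According to the catalogue entry, each construct in the collection carries a unique 24-bp barcode, so the transcription factor can be identified by sequencing in pooled experiments. The barcode is not annotated in the feature table. A short U6 promoter fragment is annotated between the ORF and the WPRE, and its role is not stated. The associated work used the library to map transcription factors that direct cell differentiation.
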