Features (pLannotate 1.2.2; 31 found; start..end, strand, type, name):
      5..231     +  promoter       RSV promoter: Rous sarcoma virus enhancer/promoter
    232..412     +  LTR            5' LTR (truncated): truncated 5' long terminal repeat (LTR) from HIV-1
    459..584     +  misc_feature   HIV-1 Ψ: packaging signal of human immunodeficiency virus type 1
    568..931     +  CDS            HIV-1 gag (fragment): gag protein from human immunodeficiency virus 1; gag
   1077..1310    +  misc_feature   RRE: The Rev response element (RRE) of HIV-1 allows for Rev-dependent mRNA export from the nucleus to the cytoplasm.
   1687..1713    +  CDS            Rev (fragment): human immunodeficiency virus 1 (HIV-1) Rev protein; rev; enhances nuclear export of unspliced and incompletely spliced viral mRNAs
   1720..1743    +  promoter       SV40 promoter (fragment): SV40 early promoter
   1744..1815    +  promoter       SV40 promoter (fragment): SV40 enhancer and early promoter
   1839..1974    +  rep_origin     SV40 ori: SV40 origin of replication
   2020..2616    +  CDS            PuroR (fragment): puromycin N-acetyltransferase; pac from Streptomyces; confers resistance to puromycin
   2665..2782    +  misc_feature   cPPT/CTS: central polypurine tract and central termination sequence of HIV-1
   2847..2913    +  CDS            small t antigen (fragment): SV40 (simian virus 40) small t antigen
   2920..4098    +  promoter       EF-1α promoter: strong constitutive promoter for human elongation factor EF-1α
   4151..7768    +  CDS            AFF1: AFF1_HUMAN - Also known as AF4, FEL, MLLT2, PBM1. Experimental evidence at protein level: Swiss-Prot protein existence level 1. From Homo sapiens (Human).
   7784..7837    +  promoter       U6 promoter (fragment): RNA polymerase III promoter for human U6 snRNA
   7879..8467    +  misc_feature   WPRE: woodchuck hepatitis virus posttranscriptional regulatory element
   8518..8537    +  misc_feature   cPPT/CTS (fragment): central polypurine tract and central termination sequence of HIV-1
   8539..8772    +  LTR            3' LTR (ΔU3): self-inactivating 3' long terminal repeat (LTR) from HIV-1
   8850..8971    +  polyA_signal   SV40 poly(A) signal: SV40 polyadenylation signal
   9011..9146    +  rep_origin     SV40 ori: SV40 origin of replication
   9167..9185    -  promoter       T7 promoter: promoter for bacteriophage T7 RNA polymerase
   9193..9348    +  CDS            lacZα (fragment): LacZα fragment of β-galactosidase; lacZ fragment
   9353..9781    +  rep_origin     f1 ori (sequence partly withheld): f1 bacteriophage origin of replication; arrow indicates direction of (+) strand synthesis
   9834..9938    +  promoter       AmpR promoter: bla
   9939..10799   +  CDS            AmpR: β-lactamase; bla; confers resistance to ampicillin, carbenicillin, and related antibiotics
  10970..11558   +  rep_origin     ori: high-copy-number ColE1/pMB1/pBR322/pUC origin of replication
  11741..11833   +  CDS            lacI (fragment): lac repressor; lacI; The lac repressor binds to the lac operator to inhibit transcription in E. coli. This inhibition can be relieved by adding lactose or isopropyl-β-D-thiogalactopyranoside (IPTG).
  11846..11867   +  protein_bind   CAP binding site: CAP binding activates transcription in the presence of cAMP. E. coli catabolite activator protein
  11882..11912   +  promoter       lac promoter: promoter for the E. coli lac operon
  11916..11938   +  protein_bind   lac operator (fragment): The lac repressor binds to the lac operator to inhibit transcription in E. coli. This inhibition can be relieved by adding lactose or isopropyl-β-D-thiogalactopyranoside (IPTG). lac repressor encoded by lacI
  11981..11999   +  promoter       T3 promoter: promoter for bacteriophage T3 RNA polymerase
>Addgene plasmid #144282 | TFORF1236 | addgene full sequence | sequence record 404134 | Addgene NGS Result
TTAATGTAGTCTTATGCAATACTCTTGTAGTCTTGCAACATGGTAACGATGAGTTAGCAACATGCCTTAC
AAGGAGAGAAAAAGCACCGTGCATGCCGATTGGTGGAAGTAAGGTGGTACGATCGTGCCTTATTAGGAAG
GCAACAGACGGGTCTGACATGGATTGGACGAACCACTGAATTGCCGCATTGCAGAGATATTGTATTTAAG
TGCCTAGCTCGATACATAAACGGGTCTCTCTGGTTAGACCAGATCTGAGCCTGGGAGCTCTCTGGCTAAC
TAGGGAACCCACTGCTTAAGCCTCAATAAAGCTTGCCTTGAGTGCTTCAAGTAGTGTGTGCCCGTCTGTT
GTGTGACTCTGGTAACTAGAGATCCCTCAGACCCTTTTAGTCAGTGTGGAAAATCTCTAGCAGTGGCGCC
CGAACAGGGACTTGAAAGCGAAAGGGAAACCAGAGGAGCTCTCTCGACGCAGGACTCGGCTTGCTGAAGC
GCGCACGGCAAGAGGCGAGGGGCGGCGACTGGTGAGTACGCCAAAAATTTTGACTAGCGGAGGCTAGAAG
GAGAGAGATGGGTGCGAGAGCGTCAGTATTAAGCGGGGGAGAATTAGATCGCGATGGGAAAAAATTCGGT
TAAGGCCAGGGGGAAAGAAAAAATATAAATTAAAACATATAGTATGGGCAAGCAGGGAGCTAGAACGATT
CGCAGTTAATCCTGGCCTGTTAGAAACATCAGAAGGCTGTAGACAAATACTGGGACAGCTACAACCATCC
CTTCAGACAGGATCAGAAGAACTTAGATCATTATATAATACAGTAGCAACCCTCTATTGTGTGCATCAAA
GGATAGAGATAAAAGACACCAAGGAAGCTTTAGACAAGATAGAGGAAGAGCAAAACAAAAGTAAGACCAC
CGCACAGCAAGCGGCCGCTGATCTTCAGACCTGGAGGAGGAGATATGAGGGACAATTGGAGAAGTGAATT
ATATAAATATAAAGTAGTAAAAATTGAACCATTAGGAGTAGCACCCACCAAGGCAAAGAGAAGAGTGGTG
CAGAGAGAAAAAAGAGCAGTGGGAATAGGAGCTTTGTTCCTTGGGTTCTTGGGAGCAGCAGGAAGCACTA
TGGGCGCAGCGTCAATGACGCTGACGGTACAGGCCAGACAATTATTGTCTGGTATAGTGCAGCAGCAGAA
CAATTTGCTGAGGGCTATTGAGGCGCAACAGCATCTGTTGCAACTCACAGTCTGGGGCATCAAGCAGCTC
CAGGCAAGAATCCTGGCTGTGGAAAGATACCTAAAGGATCAACAGCTCCTGGGGATTTGGGGTTGCTCTG
GAAAACTCATTTGCACCACTGCTGTGCCTTGGAATGCTAGTTGGAGTAATAAATCTCTGGAACAGATTTG
GAATCACACGACCTGGATGGAGTGGGACAGAGAAATTAACAATTACACAAGCTTAATACACTCCTTAATT
GAAGAATCGCAAAACCAGCAAGAAAAGAATGAACAAGAATTATTGGAATTAGATAAATGGGCAAGTTTGT
GGAATTGGTTTAACATAACAAATTGGCTGTGGTATATAAAATTATTCATAATGATAGTAGGAGGCTTGGT
AGGTTTAAGAATAGTTTTTGCTGTACTTTCTATAGTGAATAGAGTTAGGCAGGGATATTCACCATTATCG
TTTCAGACCCACCTCCCAACCCCGAGGGGACCCATGCATTGCATCTCAATTAGTCAGCAACCAGGTGTGG
AAAGTCCCCAGGCTCCCCAGCAGGCAGAAGTATGCAAAGCATGCGTCTCAATTAGTCAGCAACCATAGTC
CCGCCCCTAACTCCGCCCATCCCGCCCCTAACTCCGCCCAGTTCCGCCCATTCTCCGCCCCATGGCTGAC
TAATTTTTTTTATTTATGCAGAGGCCGAGGCCGCCTCGGCCTCTGAGCTATTCCAGAAGTAGTGAGGAGG
CTTTTTTGGAGGCCTAGGCTTTTGCAAAAAGCTTTCTAGAGGTACCACCGGAGCTTACCATGACCGAGTA
CAAGCCCACGGTGCGCCTCGCCACCCGCGACGACGTCCCCAGGGCCGTACGCACCCTCGCCGCCGCGTTC
GCCGACTACCCCGCCACGCGCCACACCGTCGATCCGGACCGCCACATCGAGCGGGTCACCGAGCTGCAAG
AACTCTTCCTCACGCGCGTCGGGCTCGACATCGGCAAGGTGTGGGTCGCGGACGACGGCGCCGCCGTGGC
GGTCTGGACCACGCCGGAGAGCGTCGAAGCGGGGGCGGTGTTCGCCGAGATCGGCCCGCGCATGGCCGAG
TTGAGCGGTTCCCGGCTGGCCGCGCAGCAACAGATGGAAGGCCTCCTGGCGCCGCACCGGCCCAAGGAGC
CCGCGTGGTTCCTGGCCACCGTCGGCGTCTCGCCCGACCACCAGGGCAAGGGTCTGGGCAGCGCCGTCGT
GCTCCCCGGAGTGGAGGCGGCCGAGCGCGCCGGGGTGCCCGCCTTCCTGGAGACCTCCGCGCCCCGCAAC
CTCCCCTTCTACGAGCGGCTCGGCTTCACCGTCACCGCCGACGTCGAGGTGCCCGAAGGACCGCGCACCT
GGTGCATGACCCGCAAGCCCGGTGCCAGTTAACGAATTCTAGATCTTGAGACAAATGGCAGTATTCATCC
ACAATTTTAAAAGAAAAGGGGGGATTGGGGGGTACAGTGCAGGGGAAAGAATAGTAGACATAATAGCAAC
AGACATACAAACTAAAGAATTACAAAAACAAATTACAAAAATTCAAAATTTTCGGGTTTATTACAGGGAC
AGCAGAGATCCACTTTGGCGCCGGCTCGAGGCCTGCAGGTGCAAAGATGGATAAAGTTTTAAACAGAGAG
GAATCTTTGCAGCTAATGGACCTTCTAGGTCTTGAAAGGAGTGGGAATTGGCTCCGGTGCCCGTCAGTGG
GCAGAGCGCACATCGCCCACAGTCCCCGAGAAGTTGGGGGGAGGGGTCGGCAATTGAACCGGTGCCTAGA
GAAGGTGGCGCGGGGTAAACTGGGAAAGTGATGTCGTGTACTGGCTCCGCCTTTTTCCCGAGGGTGGGGG
AGAACCGTATATAAGTGCAGTAGTCGCCGTGAACGTTCTTTTTCGCAACGGGTTTGCCGCCAGAACACAG
GTAAGTGCCGTGTGTGGTTCCCGCGGGCCTGGCCTCTTTACGGGTTATGGCCCTTGCGTGCCTTGAATTA
CTTCCACCTGGCTGCAGTACGTGATTCTTGATCCCGAGCTTCGGGTTGGAAGTGGGTGGGAGAGTTCGAG
GCCTTGCGCTTAAGGAGCCCCTTCGCCTCGTGCTTGAGTTGAGGCCTGGCCTGGGCGCTGGGGCCGCCGC
GTGCGAATCTGGTGGCACCTTCGCGCCTGTCTCGCTGCTTTCGATAAGTCTCTAGCCATTTAAAATTTTT
GATGACCTGCTGCGACGCTTTTTTTCTGGCAAGATAGTCTTGTAAATGCGGGCCAAGATCTGCACACTGG
TATTTCGGTTTTTGGGGCCGCGGGCGGCGACGGGGCCCGTGCGTCCCAGCGCACATGTTCGGCGAGGCGG
GGCCTGCGAGCGCGGCCACCGAGAATCGGACGGGGGTAGTCTCAAGCTGGCCGGCCTGCTCTGGTGCCTG
GCCTCGCGCCGCCGTGTATCGCCCCGCCCTGGGCGGCAAGGCTGGCCCGGTCGGCACCAGTTGCGTGAGC
GGAAAGATGGCCGCTTCCCGGCCCTGCTGCAGGGAGCTCAAAATGGAGGACGCGGCGCTCGGGAGAGCGG
GCGGGTGAGTCACCCACACAAAGGAAAAGGGCCTTTCCGTCCTCAGCCGTCGCTTCATGTGACTCCACGG
AGTACCGGGCGCCGTCCAGGCACCTCGATTAGTTCTCGAGCTTTTGGAGTACGTCGTCTTTAGGTTGGGG
GGAGGGGTTTTATGCGATGGAGTTTCCCCACACTGAGTGGGTGGAGACTGAAGTTAGGCCAGCTTGGCAC
TTGATGTAATTCTCCTTGGAATTTGCCCTTTTTGAGTTTGGATCTTGGTTCATTCTCAAGCCTCAGACAG
TGGTTCAAAGTTTTTTTCTTCCATTTCAGGTGTCGTGAGGCTAGCACCGCCACCATGGCATTTACAGAAA
GAGTCAACAGCAGTGGCAACAGTTTGTACAATGACGACAGAAACCTGCTTCGAATTAGAGAGAAGGAAAG
ACGCAACCAGGAAGCCCACCAAGAGAAAGAGGCATTTCCTGAAAAGATTCCCCTTTTTGGAGAGCCCTAC
AAGACAGCAAAAGGTGATGAGCTGTCTAGTCGAATACAGAACATGTTGGGAAACTACGAAGAAGTGAAGG
AGTTCCTTAGTACTAAGTCTCACACTCATCGCCTGGATGCTTCTGAAAATAGGTTGGGAAAGCCGAAATA
TCCTTTAATTCCTGACAAAGGGAGCAGCATTCCATCCAGCTCCTTCCACACTAGTGTCCACCACCAGTCC
ATTCACACTCCTGCGTCTGGACCACTTTCTGTTGGCAACATTAGCCACAATCCAAAGATGGCGCAGCCAA
GAACTGAACCAATGCCAAGTCTCCATGCCAAAAGCTGCGGCCCACCGGACAGCCAGCACCTGACCCAGGA
TCGCCTTGGTCAGGAGGGGTTCGGCTCTAGTCATCACAAGAAAGGTGACCGAAGAGCTGACGGAGACCAC
TGTGCTTCGGTGACAGATTCGGCTCCAGAGAGGGAGCTTTCTCCCTTAATCTCTTTGCCTTCCCCAGTTC
CCCCTTTGTCACCTATACATTCCAACCAGCAAACTCTTCCCCGGACGCAAGGAAGCAGCAAGGTTCATGG
CAGCAGCAATAACAGTAAAGGCTATTGCCCAGCCAAATCTCCCAAGGACCTAGCAGTGAAAGTCCATGAT
AAAGAGACCCCTCAAGACAGTTTGGTGGCCCCTGCCCAGCCGCCTTCTCAGACATTTCCACCTCCCTCCC
TCCCCTCAAAAAGTGTTGCAATGCAGCAGAAGCCCACGGCTTATGTCCGGCCCATGGATGGTCAAGATCA
GGCCCCTAGTGAATCCCCTGAACTGAAACCACTGCCGGAGGACTATCGACAGCAGACCTTTGAAAAAACA
GACTTGAAAGTGCCTGCCAAAGCCAAGCTCACCAAACTGAAGATGCCTTCTCAGTCAGTTGAGCAGACCT
ACTCCAATGAAGTCCATTGTGTTGAAGAGATTCTGAAGGAAATGACCCATTCATGGCCGCCTCCTTTGAC
AGCAATACATACGCCTAGTACAGCTGAGCCATCCAAGTTTCCTTTCCCTACAAAGGACTCTCAGCATGTC
AGTTCTGTAACCCAAAACCAAAAACAATATGATACATCTTCAAAAACTCACTCAAATTCTCAGCAAGGAA
CGTCATCCATGCTCGAAGACGACCTTCAGCTCAGTGACAGTGAGGACAGTGACAGTGAACAAACCCCAGA
GAAGCCTCCCTCCTCATCTGCACCTCCAAGTGCTCCACAGTCCCTTCCAGAACCAGTGGCATCAGCACAT
TCCAGCAGTGCAGAGTCAGAAAGCACCAGTGACTCAGACAGTTCCTCAGACTCAGAGAGCGAGAGCAGTT
CAAGTGACAGCGAAGAAAATGAGCCCCTAGAAACCCCAGCTCCGGAGCCTGAGCCTCCAACAACAAACAA
ATGGCAGCTGGACAACTGGCTGACCAAAGTCAGCCAGCCAGCTGCGCCACCAGAGGGCCCCAGGAGCACA
GAGCCCCCACGGCGGCACCCAGAGAGTAAGGGCAGCAGCGACAGTGCCACGAGTCAGGAGCATTCTGAAT
CCAAAGATCCTCCCCCTAAAAGCTCCAGCAAAGCCCCCCGGGCCCCACCCGAAGCCCCCCACCCCGGAAA
GAGGAGCTGTCAGAAGTCTCCGGCACAGCAGGAGCCCCCACAAAGGCAAACCGTTGGAACCAAACAACCC
AAAAAACCTGTCAAGGCCTCTGCCCGGGCAGGTTCACGGACCAGCCTGCAGGGGGAAAGGGAGCCAGGGC
TTCTTCCCTATGGCTCCCGAGACCAGACTTCCAAAGACAAGCCCAAGGTGAAGACGAAAGGACGGCCCCG
GGCCGCAGCAAGCAACGAACCCAAGCCAGCAGTGCCCCCCTCCAGTGAGAAGAAGAAGCACAAGAGCTCC
CTCCCTGCCCCCTCTAAGGCTCTCTCAGGCCCAGAACCCGCGAAGGACAATGTGGAGGACAGGACCCCTG
AGCACTTTGCTCTTGTTCCCCTGACTGAGAGCCAGGGCCCACCCCACAGTGGCAGCGGCAGCAGGACTAG
TGGCTGCCGCCAAGCCGTGGTGGTCCAGGAGGACAGCCGCAAAGACAGACTCCCATTGCCTTTGAGAGAC
ACCAAGCTGCTCTCACCGCTCAGGGACACTCCTCCCCCACAAAGCTTGATGGTGAAGATCACCCTAGACC
TGCTCTCTCGGATACCCCAGCCTCCCGGGAAGGGGAGCCGCCAGAGGAAAGCAGAAGATAAACAGCCGCC
CGCAGGGAAGAAGCACAGCTCTGAGAAGAGGAGCTCAGACAGCTCAAGCAAGTTGGCCAAAAAGAGAAAG
GGTGAAGCAGAAAGAGACTGTGATAACAAGAAAATCAGACTGGAGAAGGAAATCAAATCACAGTCATCTT
CATCTTCATCCTCCCACAAAGAATCTTCTAAAACAAAGCCCTCCAGGCCCTCCTCACAGTCCTCAAAGAA
GGAAATGCTCCCCCCGCCACCCGTGTCCTCGTCCTCCCAGAAGCCAGCCAAGCCTGCACTTAAGAGGTCA
AGGCGGGAAGCAGACACCTGTGGCCAGGACCCTCCCAAAAGTGCCAGCAGTACCAAGAGCAACCACAAAG
ACTCTTCCATTCCCAAGCAGAGAAGAGTAGAGGGGAAGGGCTCCAGAAGCTCCTCGGAGCACAAGGGTTC
TTCCGGAGATACTGCAAATCCTTTTCCAGTGCCTTCTTTGCCAAATGGTAACTCTAAACCAGGGAAGCCT
CAAGTGAAGTTTGACAAACAACAAGCAGACCTTCACATGAGGGAGGCAAAAAAGATGAAGCAGAAAGCAG
AGTTAATGACGGACAGGGTTGGAAAGGCTTTTAAGTACCTGGAAGCCGTCTTGTCCTTCATTGAGTGCGG
AATTGCCACAGAGTCTGAAAGCCAGTCATCCAAGTCAGCTTACTCTGTCTACTCAGAAACTGTAGATCTC
ATTAAATTCATAATGTCATTAAAATCCTTCTCAGATGCCACAGCGCCAACACAAGAGAAAATATTTGCTG
TTTTATGCATGCGTTGCCAGTCCATTTTGAACATGGCGATGTTTCGTTGTAAAAAAGACATAGCAATAAA
GTATTCTCGTACTCTTAATAAACACTTCGAGAGTTCTTCCAAAGTCGCCCAGGCACCTTCTCCATGCATT
GCAAGAAGCACAGGCACACCATCCCCTCTTTCCCCAATGCCTTCTCCTGCCAGCTCCGTAGGGTCCCAGT
CAAGTGCTGGCAGTGTGGGGAGCAGTGGGGTGGCTGCCACTATCAGCACCCCAGTCACCATCCAGAATAT
GACATCTTCCTATGTCACCATCACATCCCATGTTCTTACCGCCTTTGACCTTTGGGAACAGGCCGAGGCC
CTCACGAGGAAGAATAAAGAATTCTTTGCTCGGCTCAGCACAAATGTGTGCACCTTGGCCCTCAACAGCA
GTTTGGTGGACCTGGTGCACTATACACGACAGGGTTTTCAGCAGCTACAAGAATTAACCAAAACACCTTA
GTAATGAACTAGTCCGTAACTTGAAAGTATTTCGATTTCTTGGCTTTATATATCTTGTGGAAAGGACGAC
GACATCCTAAATCCATGGCTATCACGCGTTAAGTCGACAATCAACCTCTGGATTACAAAATTTGTGAAAG
ATTGACTGGTATTCTTAACTATGTTGCTCCTTTTACGCTATGTGGATACGCTGCTTTAATGCCTTTGTAT
CATGCTATTGCTTCCCGTATGGCTTTCATTTTCTCCTCCTTGTATAAATCCTGGTTGCTGTCTCTTTATG
AGGAGTTGTGGCCCGTTGTCAGGCAACGTGGCGTGGTGTGCACTGTGTTTGCTGACGCAACCCCCACTGG
TTGGGGCATTGCCACCACCTGTCAGCTCCTTTCCGGGACTTTCGCTTTCCCCCTCCCTATTGCCACGGCG
GAACTCATCGCCGCCTGCCTTGCCCGCTGCTGGACAGGGGCTCGGCTGTTGGGCACTGACAATTCCGTGG
TGTTGTCGGGGAAATCATCGTCCTTTCCTTGGCTGCTCGCCTGTGTTGCCACCTGGATTCTGCGCGGGAC
GTCCTTCTGCTACGTCCCTTCGGCCCTCAATCCAGCGGACCTTCCTTCCCGCGGCCTGCTGCCGGCTCTG
CGGCCTCTTCCGCGTCTTCGCCTTCGCCCTCAGACGAGTCGGATCTCCCTTTGGGCCGCCTCCCCGCGTC
GACTTTAAGACCAATGACTTACAAGGCAGCTGTAGATCTTAGCCACTTTTTAAAAGAAAAGGGGGGACTG
GAAGGGCTAATTCACTCCCAACGAAGACAAGATCTGCTTTTTGCTTGTACTGGGTCTCTCTGGTTAGACC
AGATCTGAGCCTGGGAGCTCTCTGGCTAACTAGGGAACCCACTGCTTAAGCCTCAATAAAGCTTGCCTTG
AGTGCTTCAAGTAGTGTGTGCCCGTCTGTTGTGTGACTCTGGTAACTAGAGATCCCTCAGACCCTTTTAG
TCAGTGTGGAAAATCTCTAGCAGTACGTATAGTAGTTCATGTCATCTTATTATTCAGTATTTATAACTTG
CAAAGAAATGAATATCAGAGAGTGAGAGGAACTTGTTTATTGCAGCTTATAATGGTTACAAATAAAGCAA
TAGCATCACAAATTTCACAAATAAAGCATTTTTTTCACTGCATTCTAGTTGTGGTTTGTCCAAACTCATC
AATGTATCTTATCATGTCTGGCTCTAGCTATCCCGCCCCTAACTCCGCCCATCCCGCCCCTAACTCCGCC
CAGTTCCGCCCATTCTCCGCCCCATGGCTGACTAATTTTTTTTATTTATGCAGAGGCCGAGGCCGCCTCG
GCCTCTGAGCTATTCCAGAAGTAGTGAGGAGGCTTTTTTGGAGGCCTAGGGACGTACCCAATTCGCCCTA
TAGTGAGTCGTATTACGCGCGCTCACTGGCCGTCGTTTTACAACGTCGTGACTGGGAAAACCCTGGCGTT
ACCCAACTTAATCGCCTTGCAGCACATCCCCCTTTCGCCAGCTGGCGTAATAGCGAAGAGGCCCGCACCG
ATCGCCCTTCCCAACAGTTGCGCAGCCTGAATGGCGAATGGG
[124 nt withheld, positions 9353-9476]
C
[91 nt withheld, positions 9478-9568]
A
[49 nt withheld, positions 9570-9618]
CCTTTGACGTTGGAGTCCACGTTCTTT
[37 nt withheld, positions 9646-9682]
ACCCTATCTCGGTCTATTCTTTTGATTTATAAGGGATTTTGCCGATTTCGGCCTATTGGTTAAAAAATGA
GCTGATTTAACAAAAATTTAACGCGAATTTTAACAAAATATTAACGCTTACAATTTAGGTGGCACTTTTC
GGGGAAATGTGCGCGGAACCCCTATTTGTTTATTTTTCTAAATACATTCAAATATGTATCCGCTCATGAG
ACAATAACCCTGATAAATGCTTCAATAATATTGAAAAAGGAAGAGTATGAGTATTCAACATTTCCGTGTC
GCCCTTATTCCCTTTTTTGCGGCATTTTGCCTTCCTGTTTTTGCTCACCCAGAAACGCTGGTGAAAGTAA
AAGATGCTGAAGATCAGTTGGGTGCACGAGTGGGTTACATCGAACTGGATCTCAACAGCGGTAAGATCCT
TGAGAGTTTTCGCCCCGAAGAACGTTTTCCAATGATGAGCACTTTTAAAGTTCTGCTATGTGGCGCGGTA
TTATCCCGTATTGACGCCGGGCAAGAGCAACTCGGTCGCCGCATACACTATTCTCAGAATGACTTGGTTG
AGTACTCACCAGTCACAGAAAAGCATCTTACGGATGGCATGACAGTAAGAGAATTATGCAGTGCTGCCAT
AACCATGAGTGATAACACTGCGGCCAACTTACTTCTGACAACGATCGGAGGACCGAAGGAGCTAACCGCT
TTTTTGCACAACATGGGGGATCATGTAACTCGCCTTGATCGTTGGGAACCGGAGCTGAATGAAGCCATAC
CAAACGACGAGCGTGACACCACGATGCCTGTAGCAATGGCAACAACGTTGCGCAAACTATTAACTGGCGA
ACTACTTACTCTAGCTTCCCGGCAACAATTAATAGACTGGATGGAGGCGGATAAAGTTGCAGGACCACTT
CTGCGCTCGGCCCTTCCGGCTGGCTGGTTTATTGCTGATAAATCTGGAGCCGGTGAGCGTGGGTCTCGCG
GTATCATTGCAGCACTGGGGCCAGATGGTAAGCCCTCCCGTATCGTAGTTATCTACACGACGGGGAGTCA
GGCAACTATGGATGAACGAAATAGACAGATCGCTGAGATAGGTGCCTCACTGATTAAGCATTGGTAACTG
TCAGACCAAGTTTACTCATATATACTTTAGATTGATTTAAAACTTCATTTTTAATTTAAAAGGATCTAGG
TGAAGATCCTTTTTGATAATCTCATGACCAAAATCCCTTAACGTGAGTTTTCGTTCCACTGAGCGTCAGA
CCCCGTAGAAAAGATCAAAGGATCTTCTTGAGATCCTTTTTTTCTGCGCGTAATCTGCTGCTTGCAAACA
AAAAAACCACCGCTACCAGCGGTGGTTTGTTTGCCGGATCAAGAGCTACCAACTCTTTTTCCGAAGGTAA
CTGGCTTCAGCAGAGCGCAGATACCAAATACTGTTCTTCTAGTGTAGCCGTAGTTAGGCCACCACTTCAA
GAACTCTGTAGCACCGCCTACATACCTCGCTCTGCTAATCCTGTTACCAGTGGCTGCTGCCAGTGGCGAT
AAGTCGTGTCTTACCGGGTTGGACTCAAGACGATAGTTACCGGATAAGGCGCAGCGGTCGGGCTGAACGG
GGGGTTCGTGCACACAGCCCAGCTTGGAGCGAACGACCTACACCGAACTGAGATACCTACAGCGTGAGCT
ATGAGAAAGCGCCACGCTTCCCGAAGGGAGAAAGGCGGACAGGTATCCGGTAAGCGGCAGGGTCGGAACA
GGAGAGCGCACGAGGGAGCTTCCAGGGGGAAACGCCTGGTATCTTTATAGTCCTGTCGGGTTTCGCCACC
TCTGACTTGAGCGTCGATTTTTGTGATGCTCGTCAGGGGGGCGGAGCCTATGGAAAAACGCCAGCAACGC
GGCCTTTTTACGGTTCCTGGCCTTTTGCTGGCCTTTTGCTCACATGTTCTTTCCTGCGTTATCCCCTGAT
TCTGTGGATAACCGTATTACCGCCTTTGAGTGAGCTGATACCGCTCGCCGCAGCCGAACGACCGAGCGCA
GCGAGTCAGTGAGCGAGGAAGCGGAAGAGCGCCCAATACGCAAACCGCCTCTCCCCGCGCGTTGGCCGAT
TCATTAATGCAGCTGGCACGACAGGTTTCCCGACTGGAAAGCGGGCAGTGAGCGCAACGCAATTAATGTG
AGTTAGCTCACTCATTAGGCACCCCAGGCTTTACACTTTATGCTTCCGGCTCGTATGTTGTGTGGAATTG
TGAGCGGATAACAATTTCACACAGGAAACAGCTATGACCATGATTACGCCAAGCGCGCAATTAACCCTCA
CTAAAGGGAACAAAAGCTGGAGCTGCAAGC
