>Addgene plasmid #144282 | TFORF1236 | depositor partial sequence | sequence record 284961 | Insert
ACCGCCACCATGGCATTTACAGAAAGAGTCAACAGCAGTGGCAACAGTTTGTACAATGACGACAGAAACC
TGCTTCGAATTAGAGAGAAGGAAAGACGCAACCAGGAAGCCCACCAAGAGAAAGAGGCATTTCCTGAAAA
GATTCCCCTTTTTGGAGAGCCCTACAAGACAGCAAAAGGTGATGAGCTGTCTAGTCGAATACAGAACATG
TTGGGAAACTACGAAGAAGTGAAGGAGTTCCTTAGTACTAAGTCTCACACTCATCGCCTGGATGCTTCTG
AAAATAGGTTGGGAAAGCCGAAATATCCTTTAATTCCTGACAAAGGGAGCAGCATTCCATCCAGCTCCTT
CCACACTAGTGTCCACCACCAGTCCATTCACACTCCTGCGTCTGGACCACTTTCTGTTGGCAACATTAGC
CACAATCCAAAGATGGCGCAGCCAAGAACTGAACCAATGCCAAGTCTCCATGCCAAAAGCTGCGGCCCAC
CGGACAGCCAGCACCTGACCCAGGATCGCCTTGGTCAGGAGGGGTTCGGCTCTAGTCATCACAAGAAAGG
TGACCGAAGAGCTGACGGAGACCACTGTGCTTCGGTGACAGATTCGGCTCCAGAGAGGGAGCTTTCTCCC
TTAATCTCTTTGCCTTCCCCAGTTCCCCCTTTGTCACCTATACATTCCAACCAGCAAACTCTTCCCCGGA
CGCAAGGAAGCAGCAAGGTTCATGGCAGCAGCAATAACAGTAAAGGCTATTGCCCAGCCAAATCTCCCAA
GGACCTAGCAGTGAAAGTCCATGATAAAGAGACCCCTCAAGACAGTTTGGTGGCCCCTGCCCAGCCGCCT
TCTCAGACATTTCCACCTCCCTCCCTCCCCTCAAAAAGTGTTGCAATGCAGCAGAAGCCCACGGCTTATG
TCCGGCCCATGGATGGTCAAGATCAGGCCCCTAGTGAATCCCCTGAACTGAAACCACTGCCGGAGGACTA
TCGACAGCAGACCTTTGAAAAAACAGACTTGAAAGTGCCTGCCAAAGCCAAGCTCACCAAACTGAAGATG
CCTTCTCAGTCAGTTGAGCAGACCTACTCCAATGAAGTCCATTGTGTTGAAGAGATTCTGAAGGAAATGA
CCCATTCATGGCCGCCTCCTTTGACAGCAATACATACGCCTAGTACAGCTGAGCCATCCAAGTTTCCTTT
CCCTACAAAGGACTCTCAGCATGTCAGTTCTGTAACCCAAAACCAAAAACAATATGATACATCTTCAAAA
ACTCACTCAAATTCTCAGCAAGGAACGTCATCCATGCTCGAAGACGACCTTCAGCTCAGTGACAGTGAGG
ACAGTGACAGTGAACAAACCCCAGAGAAGCCTCCCTCCTCATCTGCACCTCCAAGTGCTCCACAGTCCCT
TCCAGAACCAGTGGCATCAGCACATTCCAGCAGTGCAGAGTCAGAAAGCACCAGTGACTCAGACAGTTCC
TCAGACTCAGAGAGCGAGAGCAGTTCAAGTGACAGCGAAGAAAATGAGCCCCTAGAAACCCCAGCTCCGG
AGCCTGAGCCTCCAACAACAAACAAATGGCAGCTGGACAACTGGCTGACCAAAGTCAGCCAGCCAGCTGC
GCCACCAGAGGGCCCCAGGAGCACAGAGCCCCCACGGCGGCACCCAGAGAGTAAGGGCAGCAGCGACAGT
GCCACGAGTCAGGAGCATTCTGAATCCAAAGATCCTCCCCCTAAAAGCTCCAGCAAAGCCCCCCGGGCCC
CACCCGAAGCCCCCCACCCCGGAAAGAGGAGCTGTCAGAAGTCTCCGGCACAGCAGGAGCCCCCACAAAG
GCAAACCGTTGGAACCAAACAACCCAAAAAACCTGTCAAGGCCTCTGCCCGGGCAGGTTCACGGACCAGC
CTGCAGGGGGAAAGGGAGCCAGGGCTTCTTCCCTATGGCTCCCGAGACCAGACTTCCAAAGACAAGCCCA
AGGTGAAGACGAAAGGACGGCCCCGGGCCGCAGCAAGCAACGAACCCAAGCCAGCAGTGCCCCCCTCCAG
TGAGAAGAAGAAGCACAAGAGCTCCCTCCCTGCCCCCTCTAAGGCTCTCTCAGGCCCAGAACCCGCGAAG
GACAATGTGGAGGACAGGACCCCTGAGCACTTTGCTCTTGTTCCCCTGACTGAGAGCCAGGGCCCACCCC
ACAGTGGCAGCGGCAGCAGGACTAGTGGCTGCCGCCAAGCCGTGGTGGTCCAGGAGGACAGCCGCAAAGA
CAGACTCCCATTGCCTTTGAGAGACACCAAGCTGCTCTCACCGCTCAGGGACACTCCTCCCCCACAAAGC
TTGATGGTGAAGATCACCCTAGACCTGCTCTCTCGGATACCCCAGCCTCCCGGGAAGGGGAGCCGCCAGA
GGAAAGCAGAAGATAAACAGCCGCCCGCAGGGAAGAAGCACAGCTCTGAGAAGAGGAGCTCAGACAGCTC
AAGCAAGTTGGCCAAAAAGAGAAAGGGTGAAGCAGAAAGAGACTGTGATAACAAGAAAATCAGACTGGAG
AAGGAAATCAAATCACAGTCATCTTCATCTTCATCCTCCCACAAAGAATCTTCTAAAACAAAGCCCTCCA
GGCCCTCCTCACAGTCCTCAAAGAAGGAAATGCTCCCCCCGCCACCCGTGTCCTCGTCCTCCCAGAAGCC
AGCCAAGCCTGCACTTAAGAGGTCAAGGCGGGAAGCAGACACCTGTGGCCAGGACCCTCCCAAAAGTGCC
AGCAGTACCAAGAGCAACCACAAAGACTCTTCCATTCCCAAGCAGAGAAGAGTAGAGGGGAAGGGCTCCA
GAAGCTCCTCGGAGCACAAGGGTTCTTCCGGAGATACTGCAAATCCTTTTCCAGTGCCTTCTTTGCCAAA
TGGTAACTCTAAACCAGGGAAGCCTCAAGTGAAGTTTGACAAACAACAAGCAGACCTTCACATGAGGGAG
GCAAAAAAGATGAAGCAGAAAGCAGAGTTAATGACGGACAGGGTTGGAAAGGCTTTTAAGTACCTGGAAG
CCGTCTTGTCCTTCATTGAGTGCGGAATTGCCACAGAGTCTGAAAGCCAGTCATCCAAGTCAGCTTACTC
TGTCTACTCAGAAACTGTAGATCTCATTAAATTCATAATGTCATTAAAATCCTTCTCAGATGCCACAGCG
CCAACACAAGAGAAAATATTTGCTGTTTTATGCATGCGTTGCCAGTCCATTTTGAACATGGCGATGTTTC
GTTGTAAAAAAGACATAGCAATAAAGTATTCTCGTACTCTTAATAAACACTTCGAGAGTTCTTCCAAAGT
CGCCCAGGCACCTTCTCCATGCATTGCAAGAAGCACAGGCACACCATCCCCTCTTTCCCCAATGCCTTCT
CCTGCCAGCTCCGTAGGGTCCCAGTCAAGTGCTGGCAGTGTGGGGAGCAGTGGGGTGGCTGCCACTATCA
GCACCCCAGTCACCATCCAGAATATGACATCTTCCTATGTCACCATCACATCCCATGTTCTTACCGCCTT
TGACCTTTGGGAACAGGCCGAGGCCCTCACGAGGAAGAATAAAGAATTCTTTGCTCGGCTCAGCACAAAT
GTGTGCACCTTGGCCCTCAACAGCAGTTTGGTGGACCTGGTGCACTATACACGACAGGGTTTTCAGCAGC
TACAAGAATTAACCAAAACACCTTAGTAATGAACTAGTCCGTAACTTGAAAGTATTTCGATTTCTTGGCT
TTATATATCTTGTGGAAAGGACGACGACATCCTAAATCCATGGCTATC
