>Addgene plasmid #144282 | TFORF1236 | depositor partial sequence | sequence record 284962 | Barcode
CGACATCCTAAATCCATGGCTATC
